>Addgene plasmid #125895 | 53_pAAV-ProA11-CatCh-GFP-WPRE | addgene full sequence | sequence record 257029 | Addgene NGS Result
CCTGCAGGCAGCTGCGCGCTCGCTCGCTCACTGAGGCCGCCCGGGCGTCGGGCGACCTTTGGTCGCCCGG
CCTCAGTGAGCGAGCGAGCGCGCAGAGAGGGAGTGGCCAACTCCATCACTAGGGGTTCCTGCGGCCGCAC
GCGTGTTTCCACTCTGAGAGTTAGGTATGAAAGCAAGGGTCCAGCTCTCTGTGCCTGTGACCCAGGGTAG
ATGACTCAAGCACTGTGAGCCTCAGGCCCCGCCACTGTGAATCAGGCTGCTAGGGGAGAGGAATGGGGAG
AATACCTGAAAAGTGGAGCCCCAGAGGCTATCCCAGGAAGTGGCATCTGCGTGCCACCTTGAACATGTCG
AGACATGAGACTCCAAACCCTGAGGGACAGACCTAGAGTCCTGGCACCTCTAAGCATAAAGGCGATGTCG
GAAAACCTTGCCTGGGGTCTCACTGCACCCTGTCCGTGCAGGAGGCTTCGTGAAATTGCTCTAGGATTCC
CTGCCTCCATGAGCTCTGGGGACTGAGGAACCCTTGCTCTGTTTAGTAATCCTGGCCTGGTACTCTGGGC
ACTTAGATCCAAATGCCTTCCCTGTGAGCTGCTGTCCCCTAGGGCTTAGGCTGGGCCAGCCTTACAGAGG
CTCAGGTTTCAGAGCTGAGCTCCTTTGAAGAGCAGGAGCGATAGCCCCATCACCTGGAATCATCTAGAAC
ACCCAACCCTCTGAGTCCCATGCCACTAGTGGGAGCTGTGTTACCTGTTGCAGCCCCACCCAAAGCCCCT
GCTATAGGTCAAGCAGGAATCACCCTGCCATCCCCAGCCTGGGGCCTGGAGTACCAGATCCAGGAAACTA
GCATCCCTTAGCTATAGAGATAGCCACACATCAGCCCATTCCTCAGATGTGTATCTGGGGCTCAGACATC
ATCTCCCGATCTCCGACAAGGGCAGGATTTCCTTACCGTCTGATGGGGTCTCTGCTGGTATCCTCAGCCC
CTAGTCTCCAGCCTTCAGGCATGCCGGGCCTATTGAGATGGGAGAACTTGGTACCGGGGTCCTGTGCCCA
GGACCCTAGCAGTCCCCAGCTCAGGTACACCCCAAAGCCCAGCAGCAGTGTCGGGATCATGGTGAGGGGC
TCCTGTGCTGATGCTCAGCCTTACAAGTGACTCTCAAATTTGCTGGTGATGTGGTCTTCAAGCGAAATGT
CAGAAAGAAAAGAAAACACGAGGACAACAAAGGGAGGAAGTGGCCTGGTCCGGCCCACCCGGCAAGTCTC
ATCCGCCCCCGCCCCCGCCCCTTCCAGCCTGGCCCCCTTGGAGGCCTCCAACCACTCAGGTCAATTCCTG
TGTCCTGAGGGCACTTGAATCAGGGACACGGGATTTGGTAGACACATAAAGGTGGCCCCATTAAACTTAT
TTCTCCAGGACTCTGTCGTGGGCCTGGAGGAGATCTGGTGCCACCCATACTGTTGGCCAGGAAGTGGGGA
ACGGGCACATCACACCTGCTCGGCACCTTGGGCTATGGGAACTAGCAGGTGGGTGGGAACTCAGAGAAGG
AAAGGGACTATGCTAGAATCACACAGCGGGCAGCCCAGTCTAGGGCATGGGGAGCAGCTTTGGGTGTTTC
TGGCCTCAGCCTTCCAACAGGTTTGGCTAGAGCTCCAGGCTCAAGAGCATCCAGGATACAGTGGGGAACT
GGATAACAGGGCAGCCTGCAGGTTGGCCATTCATTGGATTGGCCCTGACCCCGGCCCAGCCTGGGACACT
GAGGCATCATCAGTCAAGGCACTTTTCTTCTGCATATAAGAGCCAGGGCACGAGACCACCAGGGCTTTCC
AAGGATGAATGAGGTGTAATGATAGATTAGGATATGTCCAGCCTCCAACACGCTCTCCCTCCCCCAGGGC
CAACAAGAGTCAGCAGGGCAGAATAGAGCCAGTAGGGGCCCGGGCCCTGCTCGCTGGTATCCCCGTGAGG
CATGCCTTCTCTCTGGCCCGCCCTCCCTGCCCCCACCCTGGCCCGGGCTGGCTGGGCTCCAGCCAGCAGC
CACAGCATCAATATTTCATCTGCGTCAATAAGAGGCAGTAGCAGCAGAGACAGCGGCTGCGGCAGCACTC
CAGTCCATAGCTTGCAGCAGCCAGGTTCCATCCTTGCAAACACCGGATCCGCCACCATGGATTATGGAGG
CGCCCTGAGTGCCGTTGGGCGCGAGCTGCTATTTGTAACGAACCCAGTAGTCGTCAATGGCTCTGTACTT
GTGCCTGAGGACCAGTGTTACTGCGCGGGCTGGATTGAGTCGCGTGGCACAAACGGTGCCCAAACGGCGT
CGAACGTGCTGCAATGGCTTGCTGCTGGCTTCTCCATCCTACTGCTTATGTTTTACGCCTACCAAACATG
GAAGTCAACCTGCGGCTGGGAGGAGATCTATGTGTGCGCTATCGAGATGGTCAAGGTGATTCTCGAGTTC
TTCTTCGAGTTTAAGAACCCGTCCATGCTGTATCTAGCCACAGGCCACCGCGTCCAGTGGTTGCGTTACG
CCGAGTGGCTTCTCACCTGCCCGGTCATTTGCATTCACCTGTCAAACCTGACGGGCTTGTCCAACGACTA
CAGCAGGCGCACCATGGGTCTGCTTGTGTCTGATATTGGCACAATTGTGTGGGGCGCCACTTCCGCCATG
GCCACCGGATACGTCAAGGTCATCTTCTTCTGCCTGGGTCTGTGTTATGGTGCTAACACGTTCTTTCACG
CTGCCAAGGCCTACATCGAGGGTTACCACACCGTGCCGAAGGGCCGGTGTCGCCAGGTGGTGACTGGCAT
GGCTTGGCTCTTCTTCGTATCATGGGGTATGTTCCCCATCCTGTTCATCCTCGGCCCCGAGGGCTTCGGC
GTCCTGAGCGTGTACGGCTCCACCGTCGGCCACACCATCATTGACCTGATGTCGAAGAACTGCTGGGGTC
TGCTCGGCCACTACCTGCGCGTGCTGATCCACGAGCATATCCTCATCCACGGCGACATTCGCAAGACCAC
CAAATTGAACATTGGTGGCACTGAGATTGAGGTCGAGACGCTGGTGGAGGACGAGGCCGAGGCTGGCGCG
GTACCCATGGTGAGCAAGGGCGAGGAGCTGTTCACCGGGGTGGTGCCCATCCTGGTCGAGCTGGACGGCG
ACGTAAACGGCCACAAGTTCAGCGTGTCCGGCGAGGGCGAGGGCGATGCCACCTACGGCAAGCTGACCCT
GAAGTTCATCTGCACCACCGGCAAGCTGCCCGTGCCCTGGCCCACCCTCGTGACCACCCTGACCTACGGC
GTGCAGTGCTTCAGCCGCTACCCCGACCACATGAAGCAGCACGACTTCTTCAAGTCCGCCATGCCCGAAG
GCTACGTCCAGGAGCGCACCATCTTCTTCAAGGACGACGGCAACTACAAGACCCGCGCCGAGGTGAAGTT
CGAGGGCGACACCCTGGTGAACCGCATCGAGCTGAAGGGCATCGACTTCAAGGAGGACGGCAACATCCTG
GGGCACAAGCTGGAGTACAACTACAACAGCCACAACGTCTATATCATGGCCGACAAGCAGAAGAACGGCA
TCAAGGTGAACTTCAAGATCCGCCACAACATCGAGGACGGCAGCGTGCAGCTCGCCGACCACTACCAGCA
GAACACCCCCATCGGCGACGGCCCCGTGCTGCTGCCCGACAACCACTACCTGAGCACCCAGTCCGCCCTG
AGCAAAGACCCCAACGAGAAGCGCGATCACATGGTCCTGCTGGAGTTCGTGACCGCCGCCGGGATCACTC
TCGGCATGGACGAGCTGTACAAGTGATAAGAATTCGATATCAAGCTTATCGATAATCAACCTCTGGATTA
CAAAATTTGTGAAAGATTGACTGGTATTCTTAACTATGTTGCTCCTTTTACGCTATGTGGATACGCTGCT
TTAATGCCTTTGTATCATGCTATTGCTTCCCGTATGGCTTTCATTTTCTCCTCCTTGTATAAATCCTGGT
TGCTGTCTCTTTATGAGGAGTTGTGGCCCGTTGTCAGGCAACGTGGCGTGGTGTGCACTGTGTTTGCTGA
CGCAACCCCCACTGGTTGGGGCATTGCCACCACCTGTCAGCTCCTTTCCGGGACTTTCGCTTTCCCCCTC
CCTATTGCCACGGCGGAACTCATCGCCGCCTGCCTTGCCCGCTGCTGGACAGGGGCTCGGCTGTTGGGCA
CTGACAATTCCGTGGTGTTGTCGGGGAAATCATCGTCCTTTCCTTGGCTGCTCGCCTATGTTGCCACCTG
GATTCTGCGCGGGACGTCCTTCTGCTACGTCCCTTCGGCCCTCAATCCAGCGGACCTTCCTTCCCGCGGC
CTGCTGCCGGCTCTGCGGCCTCTTCCGCGTCTTCGCCTTCGCCCTCAGACGAGTCGGATCTCCCTTTGGG
CCGCCTCCCCGCATCGATACCGAGCGCTGCTCGAGAGATCTACGGGTGGCATCCCTGTGACCCCTCCCCA
GTGCCTCTCCTGGCCCTGGAAGTTGCCACTCCAGTGCCCACCAGCCTTGTCCTAATAAAATTAAGTTGCA
TCATTTTGTCTGACTAGGTGTCCTTCTATAATATTATGGGGTGGAGGGGGGTGGTATGGAGCAAGGGGCA
AGTTGGGAAGACAACCTGTAGGGCCTGCGGGGTCTATTGGGAACCAAGCTGGAGTGCAGTGGCACAATCT
TGGCTCACTGCAATCTCCGCCTCCTGGGTTCAAGCGATTCTCCTGCCTCAGCCTCCCGAGTTGTTGGGAT
TCCAGGCATGCATGACCAGGCTCAGCTAATTTTTGTTTTTTTGGTAGAGACGGGGTTTCACCATATTGGC
CAGGCTGGTCTCCAACTCCTAATCTCAGGTGATCTACCCACCTTGGCCTCCCAAATTGCTGGGATTACAG
GCGTGAACCACTGCTCCCTTCCCTGTCCTTCTGATTTTGTAGGTAACCACGTGCGGACCGAGCGGCCGCA
GGAACCCCTAGTGATGGAGTTGGCCACTCCCTCTCTGCGCGCTCGCTCGCTCACTGAGGCCGGGCGACCA
AAGGTCGCCCGACGCCCGGGCTTTGCCCGGGCGGCCTCAGTGAGCGAGCGAGCGCGCAGCTGCCTGCAGG
GGCGCCTGATGCGGTATTTTCTCCTTACGCATCTGTGCGGTATTTCACACCGCATA
[95 nt withheld, positions 5167-5261]
T
[46 nt withheld, positions 5263-5308]
C
[141 nt withheld, positions 5310-5450]
CCTTTGACGTTGGAGTCCACGTTCTTT
[37 nt withheld, positions 5478-5514]
ACTCTATCTCGGGCTATTCTTTTGATTTATAAGGGATTTTGCCGATTTCGGTCTATTGGTTAAAAAATGA
GCTGATTTAACAAAAATTTAACGCGAATTTTAACAAAATATTAACGTTTACAATTTTATGGTGCACTCTC
AGTACAATCTGCTCTGATGCCGCATAGTTAAGCCAGCCCCGACACCCGCCAACACCCGCTGACGCGCCCT
GACGGGCTTGTCTGCTCCCGGCATCCGCTTACAGACAAGCTGTGACCGTCTCCGGGAGCTGCATGTGTCA
GAGGTTTTCACCGTCATCACCGAAACGCGCGAGACGAAAGGGCCTCGTGATACGCCTATTTTTATAGGTT
AATGTCATGATAATAATGGTTTCTTAGACGTCAGGTGGCACTTTTCGGGGAAATGTGCGCGGAACCCCTA
TTTGTTTATTTTTCTAAATACATTCAAATATGTATCCGCTCATGAGACAATAACCCTGATAAATGCTTCA
ATAATATTGAAAAAGGAAGAGTATGAGTATTCAACATTTCCGTGTCGCCCTTATTCCCTTTTTTGCGGCA
TTTTGCCTTCCTGTTTTTGCTCACCCAGAAACGCTGGTGAAAGTAAAAGATGCTGAAGATCAGTTGGGTG
CACGAGTGGGTTACATCGAACTGGATCTCAACAGCGGTAAGATCCTTGAGAGTTTTCGCCCCGAAGAACG
TTTTCCAATGATGAGCACTTTTAAAGTTCTGCTATGTGGCGCGGTATTATCCCGTATTGACGCCGGGCAA
GAGCAACTCGGTCGCCGCATACACTATTCTCAGAATGACTTGGTTGAGTACTCACCAGTCACAGAAAAGC
ATCTTACGGATGGCATGACAGTAAGAGAATTATGCAGTGCTGCCATAACCATGAGTGATAACACTGCGGC
CAACTTACTTCTGACAACGATCGGAGGACCGAAGGAGCTAACCGCTTTTTTGCACAACATGGGGGATCAT
GTAACTCGCCTTGATCGTTGGGAACCGGAGCTGAATGAAGCCATACCAAACGACGAGCGTGACACCACGA
TGCCTGTAGCAATGGCAACAACGTTGCGCAAACTATTAACTGGCGAACTACTTACTCTAGCTTCCCGGCA
ACAATTAATAGACTGGATGGAGGCGGATAAAGTTGCAGGACCACTTCTGCGCTCGGCCCTTCCGGCTGGC
TGGTTTATTGCTGATAAATCTGGAGCCGGTGAGCGTGGGTCTCGCGGTATCATTGCAGCACTGGGGCCAG
ATGGTAAGCCCTCCCGTATCGTAGTTATCTACACGACGGGGAGTCAGGCAACTATGGATGAACGAAATAG
ACAGATCGCTGAGATAGGTGCCTCACTGATTAAGCATTGGTAACTGTCAGACCAAGTTTACTCATATATA
CTTTAGATTGATTTAAAACTTCATTTTTAATTTAAAAGGATCTAGGTGAAGATCCTTTTTGATAATCTCA
TGACCAAAATCCCTTAACGTGAGTTTTCGTTCCACTGAGCGTCAGACCCCGTAGAAAAGATCAAAGGATC
TTCTTGAGATCCTTTTTTTCTGCGCGTAATCTGCTGCTTGCAAACAAAAAAACCACCGCTACCAGCGGTG
GTTTGTTTGCCGGATCAAGAGCTACCAACTCTTTTTCCGAAGGTAACTGGCTTCAGCAGAGCGCAGATAC
CAAATACTGTTCTTCTAGTGTAGCCGTAGTTAGGCCACCACTTCAAGAACTCTGTAGCACCGCCTACATA
CCTCGCTCTGCTAATCCTGTTACCAGTGGCTGCTGCCAGTGGCGATAAGTCGTGTCTTACCGGGTTGGAC
TCAAGACGATAGTTACCGGATAAGGCGCAGCGGTCGGGCTGAACGGGGGGTTCGTGCACACAGCCCAGCT
TGGAGCGAACGACCTACACCGAACTGAGATACCTACAGCGTGAGCTATGAGAAAGCGCCACGCTTCCCGA
AGGGAGAAAGGCGGACAGGTATCCGGTAAGCGGCAGGGTCGGAACAGGAGAGCGCACGAGGGAGCTTCCA
GGGGGAAACGCCTGGTATCTTTATAGTCCTGTCGGGTTTCGCCACCTCTGACTTGAGCGTCGATTTTTGT
GATGCTCGTCAGGGGGGCGGAGCCTATGGAAAAACGCCAGCAACGCGGCCTTTTTACGGTTCCTGGCCTT
TTGCTGGCCTTTTGCTCACATGT
Features (pLannotate 1.2.2; 16 found; start..end, strand, type, name):
     12..39      +  repeat_region  AAV2 ITR (fragment): inverted terminal repeat of adeno-associated virus serotype 2 inverted
     68..95      +  repeat_region  AAV2 ITR (fragment): inverted terminal repeat of adeno-associated virus serotype 2 inverted
    946..1110    -  CDS            Mmrn2 (fragment): MMRN2_MOUSE - Experimental evidence at protein level: Swiss-Prot protein existence level 1. Inhibits endothelial cells motility and acts as a negative regulator of angiogenesis; it downregulates KDR activation by binding VEGFA. From Mus musculus (Mouse).
   2157..3082    +  CDS            ChR2 (fragment): N-terminal fragment of channelrhodopsin-2 from the alga Chlamydomonas reinhardtii (Nagel et al., 2003) blue light-activated cation channel
   3087..3803    +  CDS            EGFP: EGFP is a basic (constitutively fluorescent) green fluorescent protein published in 1996, derived from Aequorea victoria. It is reported to be a rapidly-maturing weak dimer with moderate acid sensitivity.
   3810..3834    +  misc_feature   MCS (fragment): pBluescript multiple cloning site
   3834..4422    +  misc_feature   WPRE: woodchuck hepatitis virus posttranscriptional regulatory element
   4454..4930    +  polyA_signal   hGH poly(A) signal: human growth hormone polyadenylation signal
   4970..5110    +  repeat_region  AAV2 ITR: inverted terminal repeat of adeno-associated virus serotype 2 inverted
   5115..5166    -  misc_feature   bom (fragment): basis of mobility region from pBR322
   5185..5640    +  rep_origin     f1 ori (sequence partly withheld): f1 bacteriophage origin of replication; arrow indicates direction of (+) strand synthesis
   5641..5690    -  misc_feature   bom (fragment): basis of mobility region from pBR322
   5792..5827    -  CDS            rop (fragment): Rop protein, which maintains plasmids at low copy number; rop
   5922..6026    +  promoter       AmpR promoter: bla
   6027..6887    +  CDS            AmpR: β-lactamase; bla; confers resistance to ampicillin, carbenicillin, and related antibiotics
   7058..7646    +  rep_origin     ori: high-copy-number ColE1/pMB1/pBR322/pUC origin of replication
