[The description below was written by a language model from this plasmid's Addgene catalogue record and pLannotate feature annotations shown in this document.]
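Description:
53_pAAV-ProA11-CatCh-GFP-WPRE is an adeno-associated virus transfer plasmid of about 7.7 kb, built on a pAAV backbone and intended for packaging into recombinant AAV particles. In bacteria it replicates from a high-copy ColE1/pUC-type origin and is selected with ampicillin through the β-lactamase gene and its native promoter. An f1 phage origin is also present in the backbone. The expression cassette is flanked by AAV2 inverted terminal repeats, which provide the cis signals for genome replication and encapsidation. The right-hand ITR is annotated in full, whereas only short fragments of the left-hand one were detected in the sequenced record. The recorded growth strain is a recombination-deficient one, in keeping with the instability of ITR repeats.

The payload is CatCh-GFP, the L132C variant of channelrhodopsin-2 fused to EGFP. The annotation shows the N-terminal ChR2 channel fragment from Chlamydomonas reinhardtii followed almost immediately by the EGFP coding sequence, so the blue-light-gated cation channel and its fluorescent reporter should be made as one protein. Expression is driven by ProA11, a synthetic promoter. It is not annotated as such in the feature table, but it presumably occupies the roughly 2 kb between the left ITR and the ChR2 start. A short match to mouse Mmrn2 sequence falls within that region, although the record does not state how the promoter was derived. Downstream, a WPRE enhances transcript stability and expression, and a human growth hormone polyadenylation signal terminates the message.

The construct belongs to a collection of synthetic-promoter AAVs designed to restrict expression to particular neuronal and glial cell types in mouse, non-human primate and human retina. The record does not say which cell type ProA11 targets.
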