Addgene plasmid #125895: 53_pAAV-ProA11-CatCh-GFP-WPRE
Purpose: Targeting expression to neuronal and glial cell types in mice, non-human primates, and human retina
Depositing lab: Botond Roska. Depositing organization: Friedrich Miescher Institute for Biomedical Research. Publication: Targeting neuronal and glial cell types with synthetic promoter AAVs in mice, non-human primates and humans. Juttner J, Szabo A, Gross-Scherf B, Morikawa RK, Rompani SB, Hantz P, Szikra T, Esposti F, Cowan CS, Bharioke A, Patino-Alvarez CP, Keles O, Kusnyerik A, Azoulay T, Hartl D, Krebs AR, Schubeler D, Hajdu RI, Lukats A, Nemeth J, Nagy ZZ, Wu KC, Wu RH, Xiang L, Fang XL, Jin ZB, Goldblum D, Hasler PW, Scholl HPN, Krol J, Roska B. Nat Neurosci. 2019 Jul 8. pii: 10.1038/s41593-019-0431-2. doi: 10.1038/s41593-019-0431-2. PubMed 31285614.
Backbone
  Vector backbone: pAAV
  Vector type: AAV
Growth in bacteria
  Bacterial resistance: Ampicillin, 100 μg/mL
  Growth temperature: 37°C
  Growth strain: NEB Stable
  Copy number: High Copy
Gene/Insert
  Gene/Insert name: CatCh-GFP (alt name: ChR2(L132C)-EGFP)
  Species: Synthetic
  Promoter: ProA11
  Cloning method: Restriction Enzyme; 5′ cloning site Unknown (unknown if destroyed); 3′ cloning site Unknown (unknown if destroyed)
Terms and licenses: Academic/Nonprofit Terms; Industry Terms: Not Available to Industry
Depositor comments: Please visit https://www.biorxiv.org/content/early/2018/10/04/434720.full.pdf for BioRxiv preprint
How to cite: 53_pAAV-ProA11-CatCh-GFP-WPRE was a gift from Botond Roska (Addgene plasmid # 125895 ; http://n2t.net/addgene:125895 ; RRID:Addgene_125895)
